Addgene plasmid #166901: Halo-TNFa-RUSH
Purpose: RUSH cargo: Str-KDEL_IRES_Tumor Necrosis Factor alpha (TNFa)-SBP-Halo
Depositing lab: Jennifer Lippincott-Schwartz. Depositing organization: HHMI, Janelia Research Campus. Publication: ER-to-Golgi protein delivery through an interwoven, tubular network extending from ER. Weigel AV, Chang CL, Shtengel G, Xu CS, Hoffman DP, Freeman M, Iyer N, Aaron J, Khuon S, Bogovic J, Qiu W, Hess HF, Lippincott-Schwartz J. Cell. 2021 Apr 29;184(9):2412-2429.e16. doi: 10.1016/j.cell.2021.03.035. Epub 2021 Apr 13. PubMed 33852913.
Backbone
  Vector backbone: pIRES_neo3
  Vector type: Mammalian Expression
Growth in bacteria
  Bacterial resistance: Ampicillin, 100 μg/mL
  Growth temperature: 37°C
  Growth strain: DH5alpha
  Copy number: High Copy
Gene/Insert
  Gene/Insert name: HaloTag
Resource information
  A portion of this plasmid was derived from a plasmid made by: cloned by Dr. Gaelle Boncompain
Terms and licenses: Academic/Nonprofit Terms; Industry Terms: Not Available to Industry
How to cite: Halo-TNFa-RUSH was a gift from Jennifer Lippincott-Schwartz (Addgene plasmid # 166901 ; http://n2t.net/addgene:166901 ; RRID:Addgene_166901)
