[The description below was written by a language model from this plasmid's Addgene catalogue record and pLannotate feature annotations shown in this document.]
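Description:
Halo-TNFa-RUSH is a mammalian expression plasmid built on the pIRES_neo3 backbone that carries a bicistronic "retention using selective hooks" (RUSH) cassette for synchronised secretory trafficking. It is propagated in E. coli through a high-copy ColE1/pUC-type origin with ampicillin selection (AmpR under its own bla promoter). Despite the backbone name, neither annotated sequence record (about 6.8 kb each, with the same feature set) shows a neomycin resistance gene. The position downstream of the IRES is instead occupied by the cargo, so no mammalian selection marker is evident.

A single transcript is driven by the CMV immediate-early enhancer and promoter and terminated by SV40 polyadenylation signals. The first open reading frame joins a short STIM1-derived fragment, probably serving as a signal sequence, to core streptavidin. According to the stated purpose, it carries a KDEL motif, giving an ER-resident luminal "hook". A chimeric intron and an EMCV IRES follow, allowing cap-independent translation of the second cistron: human TNF-alpha fused to a streptavidin-binding peptide (SBP) and HaloTag. The SBP is named in the purpose line but is not annotated. It presumably lies in the unannotated gap between the TNF and HaloTag coding regions.

In the RUSH system, the SBP-tagged cargo is held in the ER by binding to the streptavidin hook. Adding biotin displaces the SBP and releases the cargo as a synchronous wave through the secretory pathway. HaloTag allows covalent labelling with chloroalkane dye ligands for imaging. The associated publication concerns ER-to-Golgi protein delivery, consistent with use of the plasmid as a trackable transport cargo.
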