Features (pLannotate 1.2.2; 21 found; start..end, strand, type, name):
     36..80      -  misc_feature   bom (fragment): basis of mobility region from pBR322
    235..614     +  enhancer       CMV enhancer: human cytomegalovirus immediate early enhancer
    615..818     +  promoter       CMV promoter: human cytomegalovirus (CMV) immediate early promoter
    814..847     +  LTR            5' LTR (truncated) (fragment): truncated 5' long terminal repeat (LTR) from HIV-1
    863..881     +  promoter       T7 promoter: promoter for bacteriophage T7 RNA polymerase
    954..1067    +  CDS            STIM1 (fragment): STIM1_HUMAN - Also known as GOK From Homo sapiens (Human).
   1053..1553    +  CDS            SAV_STRAV (fragment): Experimental evidence at protein level: Swiss-Prot protein existence level 1. The biological function of streptavidin is not known. Forms a strong non-covalent specific complex with biotin (one molecule of biotin per subunit of streptavidin). From Streptomyces avidinii.
   1646..1875    +  intron         chimeric intron: chimera between introns from adenovirus and immunoglobulin heavy chain genes
   2044..2506    +  misc_feature   IRES: internal ribosome entry site (IRES) of the encephalomyocarditis virus (EMCV)
   2533..3231    +  CDS            TNF (sequence partly withheld): TNFA_HUMAN - Also known as TNFA, TNFSF2. Experimental evidence at protein level: Swiss-Prot protein existence level 1. The TNF intracellular domain (ICD) form induces IL12 production in dendritic cells. From Homo sapiens (Human).
   3406..4290    +  CDS            HaloTag®: modified bacterial dehalogenase that forms covalent bonds with chloroalkane derivatives
   4334..4418    +  CDS            large T antigen (fragment): large T antigen from SV40 (simian virus 40)
   4441..4562    +  polyA_signal   SV40 poly(A) signal: SV40 polyadenylation signal
   4573..4624    +  polyA_signal   SV40 poly(A) signal (fragment): SV40 polyadenylation signal
   4688..4704    -  protein_bind   lac operator: The lac repressor binds to the lac operator to inhibit transcription in E. coli. This inhibition can be relieved by adding lactose or isopropyl-β-D-thiogalactopyranoside (IPTG). lac repressor encoded by lacI
   4712..4742    -  promoter       lac promoter: promoter for the E. coli lac operon
   4757..4778    -  protein_bind   CAP binding site: CAP binding activates transcription in the presence of cAMP. E. coli catabolite activator protein
   4791..4883    -  CDS            lacI (fragment): lac repressor; lacI; The lac repressor binds to the lac operator to inhibit transcription in E. coli. This inhibition can be relieved by adding lactose or isopropyl-β-D-thiogalactopyranoside (IPTG).
   5066..5654    -  rep_origin     ori: high-copy-number ColE1/pMB1/pBR322/pUC origin of replication
   5825..6685    -  CDS            AmpR: β-lactamase; bla; confers resistance to ampicillin, carbenicillin, and related antibiotics
   6686..6790    -  promoter       AmpR promoter: bla
>Addgene plasmid #166901 | Halo-TNFa-RUSH | depositor full sequence | sequence record 324053 | Halo-TNFa-RUSH sequence 6821 bps
GACGGATCGGGAGATCTCCCGATCCCCTATGGTCGACTCTCAGTACAATCTGCTCTGATGCCGCATAGTT
AAGCCAGTATCTGCTCCCTGCTTGTGTGTTGGAGGTCGCTGAGTAGTGCGCGAGCAAAATTTAAGCTACA
ACAAGGCAAGGCTTGACCGACAATTGCATGAAGAATCTGCTTAGGGTTAGGCGTTTTGCGCTGCTTCGCG
ATGTACGGGCCAGATATACGCGTTGACATTGATTATTGACTAGTTATTAATAGTAATCAATTACGGGGTC
ATTAGTTCATAGCCCATATATGGAGTTCCGCGTTACATAACTTACGGTAAATGGCCCGCCTGGCTGACCG
CCCAACGACCCCCGCCCATTGACGTCAATAATGACGTATGTTCCCATAGTAACGCCAATAGGGACTTTCC
ATTGACGTCAATGGGTGGACTATTTACGGTAAACTGCCCACTTGGCAGTACATCAAGTGTATCATATGCC
AAGTACGCCCCCTATTGACGTCAATGACGGTAAATGGCCCGCCTGGCATTATGCCCAGTACATGACCTTA
TGGGACTTTCCTACTTGGCAGTACATCTACGTATTAGTCATCGCTATTACCATGGTGATGCGGTTTTGGC
AGTACATCAATGGGCGTGGATAGCGGTTTGACTCACGGGGATTTCCAAGTCTCCACCCCATTGACGTCAA
TGGGAGTTTGTTTTGGCACCAAAATCAACGGGACTTTCCAAAATGTCGTAACAACTCCGCCCCATTGACG
CAAATGGGCGGTAGGCGTGTACGGTGGGAGGTCTATATAAGCAGAGCTCTCTGGCTAACTAGAGAACCCA
CTGCTTACTGGCTTATCGAAATTAATACGACTCACTATAGGGAGACCCAAGCTTGGTACCGAGCTCGGAT
CGATATCTGCGGCCTAGCTAGCGCTTAAGGCCTGTTAACCGGTATGGATGTATGCGTCCGTCTTGCCCTG
TGGCTCCTCTGGGGACTCCTCCTGCACCAGGGCCAGAGCCTCAGCCATAGTCACAGTGAGAAGGCGACAG
GAACCAGCTCGGGCGCCGGTTTAAACGACCCTAGCAAAGACTCAAAAGCTCAGGTGTCCGCTGCCGAGGC
TGGCATTACTGGAACATGGTACAATCAGCTCGGGAGCACCTTTATTGTGACTGCTGGAGCCGATGGAGCC
CTCACCGGAACATACGAATCTGCTGTGGGAAACGCCGAATCACGGTACGTCCTCACTGGCCGATACGATA
GTGCCCCTGCCACCGACGGATCTGGGACTGCCCTGGGATGGACTGTCGCTTGGAAAAACAACTACCGGAA
TGCTCATTCTGCCACAACATGGAGTGGACAGTACGTGGGAGGCGCTGAGGCTAGAATCAATACACAGTGG
CTGCTCACATCTGGCACAACCGAGGCAAATGCTTGGAAATCCACCCTGGTGGGACATGACACATTCACCA
AAGTGAAACCCTCCGCCGCTTCAATCGATGCCGCCAAAAAAGCCGGAGTCAACAACGGCAATCCTCTGGA
TGCCGTCCAGCAGCTCGGACCGAAAGATGAACTGTGAGCGGCCGCATAGATAACTGATCCAGTGTGCTGG
AATTAATTCGCTGTCTGCGAGGGCCAGCTGTTGGGGTGAGTACTCCCTCTCAAAAGCGGGCATGACTTCT
GCGCTAAGATTGTCAGTTTCCAAAAACGAGGAGGATTTGATATTCACCTGGCCCGCGGTGATGCCTTTGA
GGGTGGCCGCGTCCATCTGGTCAGAAAAGACAATCTTTTTGTTGTCAAGCTTGAGGTGTGGCAGGCTTGA
GATCTGGCCATACACTTGAGTGACAATGACATCCACTTTGCCTTTCTCTCCACAGGTGTCCACTCCCAGG
TCCAACTGCAGGTCGAGCATGCATCTAGGGCGGCCAATTCCGCCCCTCTCCCTCCCCCCCCCCTAACGTT
ACTGGCCGAAGCCGCTTGGAATAAGGCCGGTGTGCGTTTGTCTATATGTTATTTTCCACCATATTGCCGT
CTTTTGGCAATGTGAGGGCCCGGAAACCTGGCCCTGTCTTCTTGACGAGCATTCCTAGGGGTCTTTCCCC
TCTCGCCAAAGGAATGCAAGGTCTGTTGAATGTCGTGAAGGAAGCAGTTCCTCTGGAAGCTTCTTGAAGA
CAAACAACGTCTGTAGCGACCCTTTGCAGGCAGCGGAACCCCCCACCTGGCGACAGGTGCCTCTGCGGCC
AAAAGCCACGTGTATAAGATACACCTGCAAAGGCGGCACAACCCCAGTGCCACGTTGTGAGTTGGATAGT
TGTGGAAAGAGTCAAATGGCTCTCCTCAAGCGTATTCAACAAGGGGCTGAAGGATGCCCAGAAGGTACCC
CATTGTATGGGATCTGATCTGGGGCCTCGGTGCACATGCTTTACATGTGTTTAGTCGAGGTTAAAAAAAC
GTCTAGGCCCCCCGAACCACGGGGACGTGGTTTTCCTTTGAAAAACACGATGATAAGCTTGCCACAACCC
GGGAGGCGCGCCATGTCTACCGAGTCTATGATTAGGGACGTGGAACTGGCTGAGGAGGCACTGCCCAAAA
AAACCGGCGGACCACAGGGCTCTAGGAGATGTCTGTTTCTGTCTCTGTTCTCTTTTCTCATCGTGGCTGG
CGCTACAACACTCTTCTGTCTGCTCCATTTCGGCGTGATTGGACCACAGCGAGAGGAATTTCCCCGGGAT
CTGTCACTCATTTCACCACTGGCACAGGCTGTCCGATCTTCATCTCGGACTCCA
[447 nt withheld, positions 2785-3231]
GGCCTCGAGGGCCGAGCTCATGGCGCACCTAGGCCTTTGAATTCCATGGACGAGAAGACCACTGGTTGGC
GAGGTGGACACGTTGTTGAAGGACTGGCTGGGGAACTTGAACAACTTCGTGCACGACTGGAGCATCACCC
ACAAGGTCAACGTGAACCACCTGCAGGTGGATCCGAAATCGGTACTGGCTTTCCATTCGACCCCCATTAT
GTGGAAGTCCTGGGCGAGCGCATGCACTACGTCGATGTTGGTCCGCGCGATGGCACCCCTGTGCTGTTCC
TGCACGGTAACCCGACCTCCTCCTACGTGTGGCGCAACATCATCCCGCATGTTGCACCGACCCATCGCTG
CATTGCTCCAGACCTGATCGGTATGGGCAAATCCGACAAACCAGACCTGGGTTATTTCTTCGACGACCAC
GTCCGCTTCATGGATGCCTTCATCGAAGCCCTGGGTCTGGAAGAGGTCGTCCTGGTCATTCACGACTGGG
GCTCCGCTCTGGGTTTCCACTGGGCCAAGCGCAATCCAGAGCGCGTCAAAGGTATTGCATTTATGGAGTT
CATCCGCCCTATCCCGACCTGGGACGAATGGCCAGAATTTGCCCGCGAGACCTTCCAGGCCTTCCGCACC
ACCGACGTCGGCCGCAAGCTGATCATCGATCAGAACGTTTTTATCGAGGGTACGCTGCCGATGGGTGTCG
TCCGCCCGCTGACTGAAGTCGAGATGGACCATTACCGCGAGCCGTTCCTGAATCCTGTTGACCGCGAGCC
ACTGTGGCGCTTCCCAAACGAGCTGCCAATCGCCGGTGAGCCAGCGAACATCGTCGCGCTGGTCGAAGAA
TACATGGACTGGCTGCACCAGTCCCCTGTCCCGAAGCTGCTGTTCTGGGGCACCCCAGGCGTTCTGATCC
CACCGGCCGAAGCCGCTCGCCTGGCCAAAAGCCTGCCTAACTGCAAGGCTGTGGACATCGGCCCGGGTCT
GAATCTGCTGCAAGAAGACAACCCGGACCTGATCGGCAGCGAGATCGCGCGCTGGCTGTCGACGCTCGAG
ATTTCCGGCCGGCCTTAAGGCCTCGAGGGCCAATTAATTAACTCTAGATAACTGATCATAATCAGCCATA
CCACATTTGTAGAGGTTTTACTTGCTTTAAAAAACCTCCCACACCTCCCCCTGAACCTGAAACATAAAAT
GAATGCAATTGTTGTTGTTAACTTGTTTATTGCAGCTTATAATGGTTACAAATAAAGCAATAGCATCACA
AATTTCACAAATAAAGCATTTTTTTCACTGCATTCTAGTTGTGGTTTGTCCAAACTCATCAATGTATCTT
AACGCGTCGAGTGCATTCTAGTTGTGGTTTGTCCAAACTCATCAATGTATCTTATCATGTCTGTATACCG
TCGACCTCTAGCTAGAGCTTGGCGTAATCATGGTCATAGCTGTTTCCTGTGTGAAATTGTTATCCGCTCA
CAATTCCACACAACATACGAGCCGGAAGCATAAAGTGTAAAGCCTGGGGTGCCTAATGAGTGAGCTAACT
CACATTAATTGCGTTGCGCTCACTGCCCGCTTTCCAGTCGGGAAACCTGTCGTGCCAGCTGCATTAATGA
ATCGGCCAACGCGCGGGGAGAGGCGGTTTGCGTATTGGGCGCTCTTCCGCTTCCTCGCTCACTGACTCGC
TGCGCTCGGTCGTTCGGCTGCGGCGAGCGGTATCAGCTCACTCAAAGGCGGTAATACGGTTATCCACAGA
ATCAGGGGATAACGCAGGAAAGAACATGTGAGCAAAAGGCCAGCAAAAGGCCAGGAACCGTAAAAAGGCC
GCGTTGCTGGCGTTTTTCCATAGGCTCCGCCCCCCTGACGAGCATCACAAAAATCGACGCTCAAGTCAGA
GGTGGCGAAACCCGACAGGACTATAAAGATACCAGGCGTTTCCCCCTGGAAGCTCCCTCGTGCGCTCTCC
TGTTCCGACCCTGCCGCTTACCGGATACCTGTCCGCCTTTCTCCCTTCGGGAAGCGTGGCGCTTTCTCAA
TGCTCACGCTGTAGGTATCTCAGTTCGGTGTAGGTCGTTCGCTCCAAGCTGGGCTGTGTGCACGAACCCC
CCGTTCAGCCCGACCGCTGCGCCTTATCCGGTAACTATCGTCTTGAGTCCAACCCGGTAAGACACGACTT
ATCGCCACTGGCAGCAGCCACTGGTAACAGGATTAGCAGAGCGAGGTATGTAGGCGGTGCTACAGAGTTC
TTGAAGTGGTGGCCTAACTACGGCTACACTAGAAGGACAGTATTTGGTATCTGCGCTCTGCTGAAGCCAG
TTACCTTCGGAAAAAGAGTTGGTAGCTCTTGATCCGGCAAACAAACCACCGCTGGTAGCGGTGGTTTTTT
TGTTTGCAAGCAGCAGATTACGCGCAGAAAAAAAGGATCTCAAGAAGATCCTTTGATCTTTTCTACGGGG
TCTGACGCTCAGTGGAACGAAAACTCACGTTAAGGGATTTTGGTCATGAGATTATCAAAAAGGATCTTCA
CCTAGATCCTTTTAAATTAAAAATGAAGTTTTAAATCAATCTAAAGTATATATGAGTAAACTTGGTCTGA
CAGTTACCAATGCTTAATCAGTGAGGCACCTATCTCAGCGATCTGTCTATTTCGTTCATCCATAGTTGCC
TGACTCCCCGTCGTGTAGATAACTACGATACGGGAGGGCTTACCATCTGGCCCCAGTGCTGCAATGATAC
CGCGAGACCCACGCTCACCGGCTCCAGATTTATCAGCAATAAACCAGCCAGCCGGAAGGGCCGAGCGCAG
AAGTGGTCCTGCAACTTTATCCGCCTCCATCCAGTCTATTAATTGTTGCCGGGAAGCTAGAGTAAGTAGT
TCGCCAGTTAATAGTTTGCGCAACGTTGTTGCCATTGCTACAGGCATCGTGGTGTCACGCTCGTCGTTTG
GTATGGCTTCATTCAGCTCCGGTTCCCAACGATCAAGGCGAGTTACATGATCCCCCATGTTGTGCAAAAA
AGCGGTTAGCTCCTTCGGTCCTCCGATCGTTGTCAGAAGTAAGTTGGCCGCAGTGTTATCACTCATGGTT
ATGGCAGCACTGCATAATTCTCTTACTGTCATGCCATCCGTAAGATGCTTTTCTGTGACTGGTGAGTACT
CAACCAAGTCATTCTGAGAATAGTGTATGCGGCGACCGAGTTGCTCTTGCCCGGCGTCAATACGGGATAA
TACCGCGCCACATAGCAGAACTTTAAAAGTGCTCATCATTGGAAAACGTTCTTCGGGGCGAAAACTCTCA
AGGATCTTACCGCTGTTGAGATCCAGTTCGATGTAACCCACTCGTGCACCCAACTGATCTTCAGCATCTT
TTACTTTCACCAGCGTTTCTGGGTGAGCAAAAACAGGAAGGCAAAATGCCGCAAAAAAGGGAATAAGGGC
GACACGGAAATGTTGAATACTCATACTCTTCCTTTTTCAATATTATTGAAGCATTTATCAGGGTTATTGT
CTCATGAGCGGATACATATTTGAATGTATTTAGAAAAATAAACAAATAGGGGTTCCGCGCACATTTCCCC
GAAAAGTGCCACCTGACGTC
