Features (pLannotate 1.2.2; 21 found; start..end, strand, type, name):
     38..90      -  misc_feature   bom (fragment): basis of mobility region from pBR322
    245..624     +  enhancer       CMV enhancer: human cytomegalovirus immediate early enhancer
    625..828     +  promoter       CMV promoter: human cytomegalovirus (CMV) immediate early promoter
    824..857     +  LTR            5' LTR (truncated) (fragment): truncated 5' long terminal repeat (LTR) from HIV-1
    873..891     +  promoter       T7 promoter: promoter for bacteriophage T7 RNA polymerase
    964..1077    +  CDS            STIM1 (fragment): STIM1_HUMAN - Also known as GOK From Homo sapiens (Human).
   1063..1563    +  CDS            SAV_STRAV (fragment): Experimental evidence at protein level: Swiss-Prot protein existence level 1. The biological function of streptavidin is not known. Forms a strong non-covalent specific complex with biotin (one molecule of biotin per subunit of streptavidin). From Streptomyces avidinii.
   1656..1885    +  intron         chimeric intron: chimera between introns from adenovirus and immunoglobulin heavy chain genes
   2068..2530    +  misc_feature   IRES: internal ribosome entry site (IRES) of the encephalomyocarditis virus (EMCV)
   2557..3255    +  CDS            TNF (sequence partly withheld): TNFA_HUMAN - Also known as TNFA, TNFSF2. Experimental evidence at protein level: Swiss-Prot protein existence level 1. The TNF intracellular domain (ICD) form induces IL12 production in dendritic cells. From Homo sapiens (Human).
   3430..4314    +  CDS            HaloTag®: modified bacterial dehalogenase that forms covalent bonds with chloroalkane derivatives
   4358..4442    +  CDS            large T antigen (fragment): large T antigen from SV40 (simian virus 40)
   4465..4586    +  polyA_signal   SV40 poly(A) signal: SV40 polyadenylation signal
   4597..4648    +  polyA_signal   SV40 poly(A) signal (fragment): SV40 polyadenylation signal
   4712..4728    -  protein_bind   lac operator: The lac repressor binds to the lac operator to inhibit transcription in E. coli. This inhibition can be relieved by adding lactose or isopropyl-β-D-thiogalactopyranoside (IPTG). lac repressor encoded by lacI
   4736..4766    -  promoter       lac promoter: promoter for the E. coli lac operon
   4781..4802    -  protein_bind   CAP binding site: CAP binding activates transcription in the presence of cAMP. E. coli catabolite activator protein
   4815..4907    -  CDS            lacI (fragment): lac repressor; lacI; The lac repressor binds to the lac operator to inhibit transcription in E. coli. This inhibition can be relieved by adding lactose or isopropyl-β-D-thiogalactopyranoside (IPTG).
   5090..5678    -  rep_origin     ori: high-copy-number ColE1/pMB1/pBR322/pUC origin of replication
   5849..6709    -  CDS            AmpR: β-lactamase; bla; confers resistance to ampicillin, carbenicillin, and related antibiotics
   6710..6814    -  promoter       AmpR promoter: bla
>Addgene plasmid #166901 | Halo-TNFa-RUSH | addgene full sequence | sequence record 328219 | Addgene NGS Result
ACCTGACGTCGACGGATCGGGAGATCTCCCGATCCCCTATGGTGCACTCTCAGTACAATCTGCTCTGATG
CCGCATAGTTAAGCCAGTATCTGCTCCCTGCTTGTGTGTTGGAGGTCGCTGAGTAGTGCGCGAGCAAAAT
TTAAGCTACAACAAGGCAAGGCTTGACCGACAATTGCATGAAGAATCTGCTTAGGGTTAGGCGTTTTGCG
CTGCTTCGCGATGTACGGGCCAGATATACGCGTTGACATTGATTATTGACTAGTTATTAATAGTAATCAA
TTACGGGGTCATTAGTTCATAGCCCATATATGGAGTTCCGCGTTACATAACTTACGGTAAATGGCCCGCC
TGGCTGACCGCCCAACGACCCCCGCCCATTGACGTCAATAATGACGTATGTTCCCATAGTAACGCCAATA
GGGACTTTCCATTGACGTCAATGGGTGGAGTATTTACGGTAAACTGCCCACTTGGCAGTACATCAAGTGT
ATCATATGCCAAGTACGCCCCCTATTGACGTCAATGACGGTAAATGGCCCGCCTGGCATTATGCCCAGTA
CATGACCTTATGGGACTTTCCTACTTGGCAGTACATCTACGTATTAGTCATCGCTATTACCATGGTGATG
CGGTTTTGGCAGTACATCAATGGGCGTGGATAGCGGTTTGACTCACGGGGATTTCCAAGTCTCCACCCCA
TTGACGTCAATGGGAGTTTGTTTTGGCACCAAAATCAACGGGACTTTCCAAAATGTCGTAACAACTCCGC
CCCATTGACGCAAATGGGCGGTAGGCGTGTACGGTGGGAGGTCTATATAAGCAGAGCTCTCTGGCTAACT
AGAGAACCCACTGCTTACTGGCTTATCGAAATTAATACGACTCACTATAGGGAGACCCAAGCTTGGTACC
GAGCTCGGATCGATATCTGCGGCCTAGCTAGCGCTTAAGGCCTGTTAACCGGTATGGATGTATGCGTCCG
TCTTGCCCTGTGGCTCCTCTGGGGACTCCTCCTGCACCAGGGCCAGAGCCTCAGCCATAGTCACAGTGAG
AAGGCGACAGGAACCAGCTCGGGCGCCGGTTTAAACGACCCTAGCAAAGACTCAAAAGCTCAGGTGTCCG
CTGCCGAGGCTGGCATTACTGGAACATGGTACAATCAGCTCGGGAGCACCTTTATTGTGACTGCTGGAGC
CGATGGAGCCCTCACCGGAACATACGAATCTGCTGTGGGAAACGCCGAATCACGGTACGTCCTCACTGGC
CGATACGATAGTGCCCCTGCCACCGACGGATCTGGGACTGCCCTGGGATGGACTGTCGCTTGGAAAAACA
ACTACCGGAATGCTCATTCTGCCACAACATGGAGTGGACAGTACGTGGGAGGCGCTGAGGCTAGAATCAA
TACACAGTGGCTGCTCACATCTGGCACAACCGAGGCAAATGCTTGGAAATCCACCCTGGTGGGACATGAC
ACATTCACCAAAGTGAAACCCTCCGCCGCTTCAATCGATGCCGCCAAAAAAGCCGGAGTCAACAACGGCA
ATCCTCTGGATGCCGTCCAGCAGCTCGGACCGAAAGATGAACTGTGAGCGGCCGCATAGATAACTGATCC
AGTGTGCTGGAATTAATTCGCTGTCTGCGAGGGCCAGCTGTTGGGGTGAGTACTCCCTCTCAAAAGCGGG
CATGACTTCTGCGCTAAGATTGTCAGTTTCCAAAAACGAGGAGGATTTGATATTCACCTGGCCCGCGGTG
ATGCCTTTGAGGGTGGCCGCGTCCATCTGGTCAGAAAAGACAATCTTTTTGTTGTCAAGCTTGAGGTGTG
GCAGGCTTGAGATCTGGCCATACACTTGAGTGACAATGACATCCACTTTGCCTTTCTCTCCACAGGTGTC
CACTCCCAGGTCCAACTGCAGGTCGAGCATGCATCTAGGGCGGCCAATTCCGCCCCTCTCCCCCCCCCCC
TCTCCCTCCCCCCCCCCTAACGTTACTGGCCGAAGCCGCTTGGAATAAGGCCGGTGTGCGTTTGTCTATA
TGTTATTTTCCACCATATTGCCGTCTTTTGGCAATGTGAGGGCCCGGAAACCTGGCCCTGTCTTCTTGAC
GAGCATTCCTAGGGGTCTTTCCCCTCTCGCCAAAGGAATGCAAGGTCTGTTGAATGTCGTGAAGGAAGCA
GTTCCTCTGGAAGCTTCTTGAAGACAAACAACGTCTGTAGCGACCCTTTGCAGGCAGCGGAACCCCCCAC
CTGGCGACAGGTGCCTCTGCGGCCAAAAGCCACGTGTATAAGATACACCTGCAAAGGCGGCACAACCCCA
GTGCCACGTTGTGAGTTGGATAGTTGTGGAAAGAGTCAAATGGCTCTCCTCAAGCGTATTCAACAAGGGG
CTGAAGGATGCCCAGAAGGTACCCCATTGTATGGGATCTGATCTGGGGCCTCGGTGCACATGCTTTACAT
GTGTTTAGTCGAGGTTAAAAAAACGTCTAGGCCCCCCGAACCACGGGGACGTGGTTTTCCTTTGAAAAAC
ACGATGATAAGCTTGCCACAACCCGGGAGGCGCGCCATGTCTACCGAGTCTATGATTAGGGACGTGGAAC
TGGCTGAGGAGGCACTGCCCAAAAAAACCGGCGGACCACAGGGCTCTAGGAGATGTCTGTTTCTGTCTCT
GTTCTCTTTTCTCATCGTGGCTGGCGCTACAACACTCTTCTGTCTGCTCCATTTCGGCGTGATTGGACCA
CAGCGAGAGGAATTTCCCCGGGATCTGTCACTCATTTCACCACTGGCACAGGCTGTCCGATCTTCATCTC
GGACTCCA
[447 nt withheld, positions 2809-3255]
GGCCTCGAGGGCCGAGCTCATGGCGCACCTAGGCCTTTGAATTCCATGGACGAGAAGACCACTGGTTGGC
GAGGTGGACACGTTGTTGAAGGACTGGCTGGGGAACTTGAACAACTTCGTGCACGACTGGAGCATCACCC
ACAAGGTCAACGTGAACCACCTGCAGGTGGATCCGAAATCGGTACTGGCTTTCCATTCGACCCCCATTAT
GTGGAAGTCCTGGGCGAGCGCATGCACTACGTCGATGTTGGTCCGCGCGATGGCACCCCTGTGCTGTTCC
TGCACGGTAACCCGACCTCCTCCTACGTGTGGCGCAACATCATCCCGCATGTTGCACCGACCCATCGCTG
CATTGCTCCAGACCTGATCGGTATGGGCAAATCCGACAAACCAGACCTGGGTTATTTCTTCGACGACCAC
GTCCGCTTCATGGATGCCTTCATCGAAGCCCTGGGTCTGGAAGAGGTCGTCCTGGTCATTCACGACTGGG
GCTCCGCTCTGGGTTTCCACTGGGCCAAGCGCAATCCAGAGCGCGTCAAAGGTATTGCATTTATGGAGTT
CATCCGCCCTATCCCGACCTGGGACGAATGGCCAGAATTTGCCCGCGAGACCTTCCAGGCCTTCCGCACC
ACCGACGTCGGCCGCAAGCTGATCATCGATCAGAACGTTTTTATCGAGGGTACGCTGCCGATGGGTGTCG
TCCGCCCGCTGACTGAAGTCGAGATGGACCATTACCGCGAGCCGTTCCTGAATCCTGTTGACCGCGAGCC
ACTGTGGCGCTTCCCAAACGAGCTGCCAATCGCCGGTGAGCCAGCGAACATCGTCGCGCTGGTCGAAGAA
TACATGGACTGGCTGCACCAGTCCCCTGTCCCGAAGCTGCTGTTCTGGGGCACCCCAGGCGTTCTGATCC
CACCGGCCGAAGCCGCTCGCCTGGCCAAAAGCCTGCCTAACTGCAAGGCTGTGGACATCGGCCCGGGTCT
GAATCTGCTGCAAGAAGACAACCCGGACCTGATCGGCAGCGAGATCGCGCGCTGGCTGTCTACTCTGGAG
ATTTCCGGCCGGCCTTAAGGCCTCGAGGGCCAATTAATTAACTCTAGATAACTGATCATAATCAGCCATA
CCACATTTGTAGAGGTTTTACTTGCTTTAAAAAACCTCCCACACCTCCCCCTGAACCTGAAACATAAAAT
GAATGCAATTGTTGTTGTTAACTTGTTTATTGCAGCTTATAATGGTTACAAATAAAGCAATAGCATCACA
AATTTCACAAATAAAGCATTTTTTTCACTGCATTCTAGTTGTGGTTTGTCCAAACTCATCAATGTATCTT
AACGCGTCGAGTGCATTCTAGTTGTGGTTTGTCCAAACTCATCAATGTATCTTATCATGTCTGTATACCG
TCGACCTCTAGCTAGAGCTTGGCGTAATCATGGTCATAGCTGTTTCCTGTGTGAAATTGTTATCCGCTCA
CAATTCCACACAACATACGAGCCGGAAGCATAAAGTGTAAAGCCTGGGGTGCCTAATGAGTGAGCTAACT
CACATTAATTGCGTTGCGCTCACTGCCCGCTTTCCAGTCGGGAAACCTGTCGTGCCAGCTGCATTAATGA
ATCGGCCAACGCGCGGGGAGAGGCGGTTTGCGTATTGGGCGCTCTTCCGCTTCCTCGCTCACTGACTCGC
TGCGCTCGGTCGTTCGGCTGCGGCGAGCGGTATCAGCTCACTCAAAGGCGGTAATACGGTTATCCACAGA
ATCAGGGGATAACGCAGGAAAGAACATGTGAGCAAAAGGCCAGCAAAAGGCCAGGAACCGTAAAAAGGCC
GCGTTGCTGGCGTTTTTCCATAGGCTCCGCCCCCCTGACGAGCATCACAAAAATCGACGCTCAAGTCAGA
GGTGGCGAAACCCGACAGGACTATAAAGATACCAGGCGTTTCCCCCTGGAAGCTCCCTCGTGCGCTCTCC
TGTTCCGACCCTGCCGCTTACCGGATACCTGTCCGCCTTTCTCCCTTCGGGAAGCGTGGCGCTTTCTCAT
AGCTCACGCTGTAGGTATCTCAGTTCGGTGTAGGTCGTTCGCTCCAAGCTGGGCTGTGTGCACGAACCCC
CCGTTCAGCCCGACCGCTGCGCCTTATCCGGTAACTATCGTCTTGAGTCCAACCCGGTAAGACACGACTT
ATCGCCACTGGCAGCAGCCACTGGTAACAGGATTAGCAGAGCGAGGTATGTAGGCGGTGCTACAGAGTTC
TTGAAGTGGTGGCCTAACTACGGCTACACTAGAAGAACAGTATTTGGTATCTGCGCTCTGCTGAAGCCAG
TTACCTTCGGAAAAAGAGTTGGTAGCTCTTGATCCGGCAAACAAACCACCGCTGGTAGCGGTGGTTTTTT
TGTTTGCAAGCAGCAGATTACGCGCAGAAAAAAAGGATCTCAAGAAGATCCTTTGATCTTTTCTACGGGG
TCTGACGCTCAGTGGAACGAAAACTCACGTTAAGGGATTTTGGTCATGAGATTATCAAAAAGGATCTTCA
CCTAGATCCTTTTAAATTAAAAATGAAGTTTTAAATCAATCTAAAGTATATATGAGTAAACTTGGTCTGA
CAGTTACCAATGCTTAATCAGTGAGGCACCTATCTCAGCGATCTGTCTATTTCGTTCATCCATAGTTGCC
TGACTCCCCGTCGTGTAGATAACTACGATACGGGAGGGCTTACCATCTGGCCCCAGTGCTGCAATGATAC
CGCGAGACCCACGCTCACCGGCTCCAGATTTATCAGCAATAAACCAGCCAGCCGGAAGGGCCGAGCGCAG
AAGTGGTCCTGCAACTTTATCCGCCTCCATCCAGTCTATTAATTGTTGCCGGGAAGCTAGAGTAAGTAGT
TCGCCAGTTAATAGTTTGCGCAACGTTGTTGCCATTGCTACAGGCATCGTGGTGTCACGCTCGTCGTTTG
GTATGGCTTCATTCAGCTCCGGTTCCCAACGATCAAGGCGAGTTACATGATCCCCCATGTTGTGCAAAAA
AGCGGTTAGCTCCTTCGGTCCTCCGATCGTTGTCAGAAGTAAGTTGGCCGCAGTGTTATCACTCATGGTT
ATGGCAGCACTGCATAATTCTCTTACTGTCATGCCATCCGTAAGATGCTTTTCTGTGACTGGTGAGTACT
CAACCAAGTCATTCTGAGAATAGTGTATGCGGCGACCGAGTTGCTCTTGCCCGGCGTCAATACGGGATAA
TACCGCGCCACATAGCAGAACTTTAAAAGTGCTCATCATTGGAAAACGTTCTTCGGGGCGAAAACTCTCA
AGGATCTTACCGCTGTTGAGATCCAGTTCGATGTAACCCACTCGTGCACCCAACTGATCTTCAGCATCTT
TTACTTTCACCAGCGTTTCTGGGTGAGCAAAAACAGGAAGGCAAAATGCCGCAAAAAAGGGAATAAGGGC
GACACGGAAATGTTGAATACTCATACTCTTCCTTTTTCAATATTATTGAAGCATTTATCAGGGTTATTGT
CTCATGAGCGGATACATATTTGAATGTATTTAGAAAAATAAACAAATAGGGGTTCCGCGCACATTTCCCC
GAAAAGTGCC
